>Addgene plasmid #224932 | pRSET OCaMP | addgene full sequence | sequence record 442661 | Addgene NGS Result
TAATACGACTCACTATAGGGAGACCACAACGGTTTCCCTCTAGAAATAATTTTGTTTAACTTTAAGAAGG
AGATATACATATGCGGGGTTCTCATCATCATCATCATCATGGTATGGCTAGCATGACTGGTGGACAGCAA
ATGGGTCGGGATCTGTACGACGATGACGATAAGGATCGATGGGGATCCCGTCGTAAGTGGAACAAGGCAG
GTCACGCAGTCAGAGCTATAGGTCGGCTGAGCTCACCCGTGGTTTCCGAGCGGATGTACCCCGAGGACGG
CGTCCTGAAGAGCGAGATCAAGAAGGGGCTGAGGCTGAAGGACGGCGGCCACTACGCCGCCGAGGTCAAG
ACCACCTACAAGGCCAAGAAGCCCGTGCAGCTGCCCGGCGCCTACATCGTCGACATAAAGTTGGACATCG
TGTCCCACAACGAGGACTACACCATCGTGGAACAGTGCGAACGCGCCGAGGGCCGCCACCCCACCGGCGG
CAGGGACGAGCTGTACAAGGGAGGTACAGGAGGGAGTCTGGTGAGCAAGGGCGAGGAGGATAACATGGCC
ATCATCAAGGAGTTCATGCGCTTCAAGGTGCACATGGAGGGCTCCGTGAACGGCCACGAGTTCGAGATCG
AGGGCGAGGGCGAGGGCCGCCCCTACGAGGCCTTTCAGACCGCTAAGCTGAAGGTGACCAAGGGTGGCCC
CCTGCCCTTCGCCTGGGACATCCTGTCCCCTCAGTTCACATACGGCTCCAAGGCCTACATTAAGCACCCA
GCCGACATCCCCGACTACTTTAAGCTGTCCTTCCCCGAGGGCTTCAGGTGGGAGCGCGTGATGAACTTCG
AGGACGGCGGCATTATTCACGTTAACCAGGACTCCTCCCTGCAGGACGGCGTATTCATCTACAAGGTGAA
GCTGCGCGGCACCAACTTCCCCCCCGACGGCCCCGTAATGCAGAAGAAGACCATGGGCTGGGAGGCTACG
CGTGACCAACTGACTGAAGAGCAGATCGCAGAATTTAAAGAGGCTTTCTCCCTATTTGACAAGGACGGGG
ATGGGACGATAACAACCAAGGAGCTGGGGACGGTGTTCCGGTCTCTGGGGCAGAACCCCACAGAAGCAGA
GCTGCAGGACATGATCAATGAAGTAGATGCCGACGGTGACGGCACATTCGACTTCCCTGAGTTCCTGACG
ATGATGGCAAGAAAGATGAATGACACAGACAGTGAAGAAGAAATTAGAGAAGCGTTCCGCGTGTTTGATA
AGGACGGCAATGGCTACATCGGCGCAGCAGAGCTTCGCCACGTGATGACAGACCTTGGAGAGAAGTTAAC
AGATGAGGAGGTTGATGAAATGATCAGGGTAGCAGACATCGATGGGGATGGTCAGGTAAACTACGAAGAG
TTTGTACAAATGATGACAGCGAAGTAAGAATTCGAAGCTTGATCCGGCTGCTAACAAAGCCCGAAAGGAA
GCTGAGTTGGCTGCTGCCACCGCTGAGCAATAACTAGCATAACCCCTTGGGGCCTCTAAACGGGTCTTGA
GGGGTTTTTTGGGCGCTCTTCCGCTTCCTCGCTCACTGACTCGCTGCGCTCGGTCGTTCGGCTGCGGCGA
GCGGTATCAGCTCACTCAAAGGCGGTAATACGGTTATCCACAGAATCAGGGGATAACGCAGGAAAGAACA
TGTGAGCAAAAGGCCAGCAAAAGGCCAGGAACCGTAAAAAGGCCGCGTTGCTGGCGTTTTTCCATAGGCT
CCGCCCCCCTGACGAGCATCACAAAAATCGACGCTCAAGTCAGAGGTGGCGAAACCCGACAGGACTATAA
AGATACCAGGCGTTTCCCCCTGGAAGCTCCCTCGTGCGCTCTCCTGTTCCGACCCTGCCGCTTACCGGAT
ACCTGTCCGCCTTTCTCCCTTCGGGAAGCGTGGCGCTTTCTCATAGCTCACGCTGTAGGTATCTCAGTTC
GGTGTAGGTCGTTCGCTCCAAGCTGGGCTGTGTGCACGAACCCCCCGTTCAGCCCGACCGCTGCGCCTTA
TCCGGTAACTATCGTCTTGAGTCCAACCCGGTAAGACACGACTTATCGCCACTGGCAGCAGCCACTGGTA
ACAGGATTAGCAGAGCGAGGTATGTAGGCGGTGCTACAGAGTTCTTGAAGTGGTGGCCTAACTACGGCTA
CACTAGAAGAACAGTATTTGGTATCTGCGCTCTGCTGAAGCCAGTTACCTTCGGAAAAAGAGTTGGTAGC
TCTTGATCCGGCAAACAAACCACCGCTGGTAGCGGTGGTTTTTTTGTTTGCAAGCAGCAGATTACGCGCA
GAAAAAAAGGATCTCAAGAAGATCCTTTGATCTTTTCTACGGGGTCTGACGCTCAGTGGAACGAAAACTC
ACGTTAAGGGATTTTGGTCATGAGATTATCAAAAAGGATCTTCACCTAGATCCTTTTAAATTAAAAATGA
AGTTTTAAATCAATCTAAAGTATATATGAGTAAACTTGGTCTGACAGTTACCAATGCTTAATCAGTGAGG
CACCTATCTCAGCGATCTGTCTATTTCGTTCATCCATAGTTGCCTGACTCCCCGTCGTGTAGATAACTAC
GATACGGGAGGGCTTACCATCTGGCCCCAGTGCTGCAATGATACCGCGAGATCCACGCTCACCGGCTCCA
GATTTATCAGCAATAAACCAGCCAGCCGGAAGGGCCGAGCGCAGAAGTGGTCCTGCAACTTTATCCGCCT
CCATCCAGTCTATTAATTGTTGCCGGGAAGCTAGAGTAAGTAGTTCGCCAGTTAATAGTTTGCGCAACGT
TGTTGCCATTGCTACAGGCATCGTGGTGTCACGCTCGTCGTTTGGTATGGCTTCATTCAGCTCCGGTTCC
CAACGATCAAGGCGAGTTACATGATCCCCCATGTTGTGCAAAAAAGCGGTTAGCTCCTTCGGTCCTCCGA
TCGTTGTCAGAAGTAAGTTGGCCGCAGTGTTATCACTCATGGTTATGGCAGCACTGCATAATTCTCTTAC
TGTCATGCCATCCGTAAGATGCTTTTCTGTGACTGGTGAGTACTCAACCAAGTCATTCTGAGAATAGTGT
ATGCGGCGACCGAGTTGCTCTTGCCCGGCGTCAATACGGGATAATACCGCGCCACATAGCAGAACTTTAA
AAGTGCTCATCATTGGAAAACGTTCTTCGGGGCGAAAACTCTCAAGGATCTTACCGCTGTTGAGATCCAG
TTCGATGTAACCCACTCGTGCACCCAACTGATCTTCAGCATCTTTTACTTTCACCAGCGTTTCTGGGTGA
GCAAAAACAGGAAGGCAAAATGCCGCAAAAAAGGGAATAAGGGCGACACGGAAATGTTGAATACTCATAC
TCTTCCTTTTTCAATATTATTGAAGCATTTATCAGGGTTATTGTCTCATGAGCGGATACATATTTGAATG
TATTTAGAAAAATAAACAAATAGGGGTTCCGCGCACATTTCCCCGAAAAGTGCCACCTGACGTCTAAGAA
ACCATTATTATCATGACATTAACCTATAAAAATAGGCGTATCACGAGGCCCTTTCGTC
Features (pLannotate 1.2.2; 13 found; start..end, strand, type, name):
      1..19      +  promoter       T7 promoter: promoter for bacteriophage T7 RNA polymerase
     51..73      +  RBS            RBS: efficient ribosome binding site from bacteriophage T7 gene 10 (Olins and Rangwala, 1989)
     93..113     +  CDS            capTEV™ (fragment): composite tag for in vivo biotinylation, TEV protease cleavage, and 6xHis tagging
    114..146     +  CDS            T7 tag (gene 10 leader): leader peptide from bacteriophage T7 gene 10 promotes efficient translation in E. coli
    150..173     +  CDS            Xpress™ tag: Xpress™ epitope tag, including an enterokinase recognition and cleavage site
    189..245     +  CDS            calmodulin-binding peptide: calmodulin-binding peptide from avian smooth muscle myosin light chain kinase
    251..977     +  CDS            HyPerRed (fragment): red fluorescent genetically encoded indicator for H2O2 ()
    983..1425    +  CDS            calmodulin (fragment): calcium-binding protein
   1447..1496    +  CDS            SET1 (fragment): solubility-enhancement tag derived from T7 phage gene 10B
   1504..1551    +  terminator     T7 terminator: transcription terminator for bacteriophage T7 RNA polymerase
   1739..2327    -  rep_origin     ori: high-copy-number ColE1/pMB1/pBR322/pUC origin of replication
   2498..3358    -  CDS            AmpR: β-lactamase; bla; confers resistance to ampicillin, carbenicillin, and related antibiotics
   3359..3463    -  promoter       AmpR promoter: bla
