[The description below was written by a language model from this plasmid's Addgene catalogue record and pLannotate feature annotations shown in this document.]
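Description:
pRSET OCaMP is a bacterial expression plasmid built on the pRSET backbone for producing OCaMP, a synthetic orange fluorescent genetically encoded calcium indicator, in E. coli. It is maintained as a high-copy plasmid through a ColE1/pUC-type origin and selected with ampicillin via a β-lactamase gene driven by its own bla promoter. The catalogue lists a total size of 5,679 bp, whereas the sequenced record that was annotated is 3,558 nt. The two figures do not agree, and the record gives no explanation for the difference.

Expression is controlled by a T7 promoter followed by the phage T7 gene 10 ribosome binding site, so transcription requires a host that supplies T7 RNA polymerase, and it ends at a T7 terminator. The open reading frame starts with the backbone-encoded RSET leader: a 6xHis tag for metal-affinity purification (the annotation tool matched this short stretch to a fragment of a composite His-containing tag), the T7 gene 10 leader that promotes efficient translation, and the Xpress epitope with its enterokinase cleavage site.

The roughly 1.3 kb indicator, cloned between NheI and EcoRI, follows. It has the usual single-fluorescent-protein sensor layout: a calmodulin-binding peptide from smooth muscle myosin light chain kinase, a central fluorescent protein domain, and calmodulin. The central domain was labelled by similarity as a HyPerRed fragment, which most likely reflects a related circularly permuted red-shifted fluorescent protein rather than a peroxide sensor. In sensors of this type, calcium-dependent binding of calmodulin to the peptide alters the chromophore environment and changes fluorescence. A short match to a gene 10-derived solubility tag before the terminator is probably residual backbone sequence. The plasmid is suited to producing and purifying tagged OCaMP protein from bacteria.
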