Addgene plasmid #224932: pRSET OCaMP
Purpose: Expresses OCaMP, an orange calcium indicator, in bacteria. Contains T7 promoter and RSET leader sequence peptide (His tag, T7 leader, Xpress epitope)
Depositing lab: Alexander Lohman. Depositing organization: University of Calgary. Publication: A sensitive orange fluorescent calcium ion indicator for imaging neural activity. Aggarwal A, Baker HA, Durst CD, Chen IW, de Chambrier P, Stine C, Gonzales JM, Marvin JS, Vandal M, Lundberg T, Brown-Panton CA, Sakoi K, Patel R, Wang CY, Visser F, Fouad Y, Sunil S, Wiens M, Terai T, Takahashi-Yamashiro K, Thompson RJ, Brown TA, Nasu Y, Nguyen MD, Gordon GRJ, McFarlane S, Podgorski K, Holtmaat A, Campbell RE, Lohman AW. Nat Commun. 2026 Jun 22. doi: 10.1038/s41467-026-74553-4. PubMed 42331843.
Backbone
  Vector backbone: pRSET
  Total vector size (bp): 5679
  Vector type: Bacterial Expression
Growth in bacteria
  Bacterial resistance: Ampicillin, 100 μg/mL
  Growth temperature: 37°C
  Growth strain: DH5alpha
  Copy number: High Copy
Gene/Insert
  Gene/Insert name: OCaMP (alt names: Orange calcium indicator; OGECI)
  Species: Synthetic; Bacteria (E.coli)
  Insert size (bp): 1342
  Promoter: T7
  Tag / fusion protein: 6xHis (N terminal on backbone); Xpress tag (N terminal on backbone); RSET peptide (N terminal on backbone)
  Cloning method: Restriction Enzyme; 5′ cloning site NheI (unknown if destroyed); 3′ cloning site EcoRI (unknown if destroyed)
  Sequencing primers: 5′ tagggagaccacaacggtttccctctagaaataattttgtttaa
Terms and licenses: Academic/Nonprofit Terms; Industry Terms
Depositor comments: Please visit https://doi.org/10.1101/2025.07.28.667269 for bioRxiv preprint.
How to cite: pRSET OCaMP was a gift from Alexander Lohman (Addgene plasmid # 224932 ; http://n2t.net/addgene:224932 ; RRID:Addgene_224932)
